>Addgene plasmid #168484 | pCDNA3_PKA-CαN (K22,24A)-mVenus | addgene full sequence | sequence record 332537 | Addgene NGS Result
GACGGATCGGGAGATCTCCCGATCCCCTATGGTGCACTCTCAGTACAATCTGCTCTGATGCCGCATAGTT
AAGCCAGTATCTGCTCCCTGCTTGTGTGTTGGAGGTCGCTGAGTAGTGCGCGAGCAAAATTTAAGCTACA
ACAAGGCAAGGCTTGACCGACAATTGCATGAAGAATCTGCTTAGGGTTAGGCGTTTTGCGCTGCTTCGCG
ATGTACGGGCCAGATATACGCGTTGACATTGATTATTGACTAGTTATTAATAGTAATCAATTACGGGGTC
ATTAGTTCATAGCCCATATATGGAGTTCCGCGTTACATAACTTACGGTAAATGGCCCGCCTGGCTGACCG
CCCAACGACCCCCGCCCATTGACGTCAATAATGACGTATGTTCCCATAGTAACGCCAATAGGGACTTTCC
ATTGACGTCAATGGGTGGAGTATTTACGGTAAACTGCCCACTTGGCAGTACATCAAGTGTATCATATGCC
AAGTACGCCCCCTATTGACGTCAATGACGGTAAATGGCCCGCCTGGCATTATGCCCAGTACATGACCTTA
TGGGACTTTCCTACTTGGCAGTACATCTACGTATTAGTCATCGCTATTACCATGGTGATGCGGTTTTGGC
AGTACATCAATGGGCGTGGATAGCGGTTTGACTCACGGGGATTTCCAAGTCTCCACCCCATTGACGTCAA
TGGGAGTTTGTTTTGGCACCAAAATCAACGGGACTTTCCAAAATGTCGTAACAACTCCGCCCCATTGACG
CAAATGGGCGGTAGGCGTGTACGGTGGGAGGTCTATATAAGCAGAGCTCTCTGGCTAACTAGAGAACCCA
CTGCTTACTGGCTTATCGAAATTAATACGACTCACTATAGGGAGACCCAAGCTTGCGGCCGCTACCATGG
GCAACGCCGCCGCCGCCAAGAAGGGCAGCGAGCAGGAGAGCGTGAAAGAGTTCCTAGCCGCCGCCGCCGA
AGATTTCCTGAAAAAATGGGAGACCCCTTCTCAGAATACAGCCCAGTTGGATCAGTTTGATAGAATCATC
GATTATGATGTTCCTGATTATGCAAGCTTAATGAGCAAGGGCGAGGAGCTGTTCACCGGGGTGGTGCCCA
TCCTGGTCGAGCTGGACGGCGACGTAAACGGCCACAAGTTCAGCGTGTCCGGCGAGGGCGAGGGCGATGC
CACCTACGGCAAGCTGACCCTGAAGCTGATCTGCACCACCGGCAAGCTGCCCGTGCCCTGGCCCACCCTC
GTGACCACCCTGGGCTACGGCCTGCAGTGCTTCGCCCGCTACCCCGACCACATGAAGCAGCACGACTTCT
TCAAGTCCGCCATGCCCGAAGGCTACGTCCAGGAGCGCACCATCTTCTTCAAGGACGACGGCAACTACAA
GACCCGCGCCGAGGTGAAGTTCGAGGGCGACACCCTGGTGAACCGCATCGAGCTGAAGGGCATCGACTTC
AAGGAGGACGGCAACATCCTGGGGCACAAGCTGGAGTACAACTACAACAGCCACAACGTCTATATCACCG
CCGACAAGCAGAAGAACGGCATCAAGGCCAACTTCAAGATCCGCCACAACATCGAGGACGGCGGCGTGCA
GCTCGCCGACCACTACCAGCAGAACACCCCCATCGGCGACGGCCCCGTGCTGCTGCCCGACAACCACTAC
CTGAGCTACCAGTCCAAGCTGAGCAAAGACCCCAACGAGAAGCGCGATCACATGGTCCTGCTGGAGTTCG
TGACCGCCGCCGGGATCACTCTCGGCATGGACGAGCTGTACAAGTAAGAATTCAAGGCCTCTCGAGCCTC
TAGAGGGCCCTATTCTATAGTGTCACCTAAATGCTAGAGCTCGCTGATCAGCCTCGACTGTGCCTTCTAG
TTGCCAGCCATCTGTTGTTTGCCCCTCCCCCGTGCCTTCCTTGACCCTGGAAGGTGCCACTCCCACTGTC
CTTTCCTAATAAAATGAGGAAATTGCATCGCATTGTCTGAGTAGGTGTCATTCTATTCTGGGGGGTGGGG
TGGGGCAGGACAGCAAGGGGGAGGATTGGGAAGACAATAGCAGGCATGCTGGGGATGCGGTGGGCTCTAT
GGCTTCTGAGGCGGAAAGAACCAGCTGGGGCTCTAGGGGGTATCCCC
[124 nt withheld, positions 2148-2271]
C
[91 nt withheld, positions 2273-2363]
A
[49 nt withheld, positions 2365-2413]
CCTTTGACGTTGGAGTCCACGTTCTTT
[37 nt withheld, positions 2441-2477]
ACCCTATCTCGGTCTATTCTTTTGATTTATAAGGGATTTTGCCGATTTCGGCCTATTGGTTAAAAAATGA
GCTGATTTAACAAAAATTTAACGCGAATTAATTCTGTGGAATGTGTGTCAGTTAGGGTGTGGAAAGTCCC
CAGGCTCCCCAGCAGGCAGAAGTATGCAAAGCATGCATCTCAATTAGTCAGCAACCAGGTGTGGAAAGTC
CCCAGGCTCCCCAGCAGGCAGAAGTATGCAAAGCATGCATCTCAATTAGTCAGCAACCATAGTCCCGCCC
CTAACTCCGCCCATCCCGCCCCTAACTCCGCCCAGTTCCGCCCATTCTCCGCCCCATGGCTGACTAATTT
TTTTTATTTATGCAGAGGCCGAGTCCGCCTCTGCCTCTGAGCTATTCCAGAAGTAGTGAGGAGGCTTTTT
TGGAGGCCTAGGCTTTTGCAAAAAGCTCCCGGGAGCTTGTATATCCATTTTCGGATCTGATCAAGAGACA
GGATGAGGATCGTTTCGCATGATTGAACAAGATGGATTGCACGCAGGTTCTCCGGCCGCTTGGGTGGAGA
GGCTATTCGGCTATGACTGGGCACAACAGACAATCGGCTGCTCTGATGCCGCCGTGTTCCGGCTGTCAGC
GCAGGGGCGCCCGGTTCTTTTTGTCAAGACCGACCTGTCCGGTGCCCTGAATGAACTGCAGGACGAGGCA
GCGCGGCTATCGTGGCTGGCCACGACGGGCGTTCCTTGCGCAGCTGTGCTCGACGTTGTCACTGAAGCGG
GAAGGGACTGGCTGCTATTGGGCGAAGTGCCGGGGCAGGATCTCCTGTCATCTCACCTTGCTCCTGCCGA
GAAAGTATCCATCATGGCTGATGCAATGCGGCGGCTGCATACGCTTGATCCGGCTACCTGCCCATTCGAC
CACCAAGCGAAACATCGCATCGAGCGAGCACGTACTCGGATGGAAGCCGGTCTTGTCGATCAGGATGATC
TGGACGAAGAGCATCAGGGGCTCGCGCCAGCCGAACTGTTCGCCAGGCTCAAGGCGCGCATGCCCGACGG
CGAGGATCTCGTCGTGACCCATGGCGATGCCTGCTTGCCGAATATCATGGTGGAAAATGGCCGCTTTTCT
GGATTCATCGACTGTGGCCGGCTGGGTGTGGCGGACCGCTATCAGGACATAGCGTTGGCTACCCGTGATA
TTGCTGAAGAGCTTGGCGGCGAATGGGCTGACCGCTTCCTCGTGCTTTACGGTATCGCCGCTCCCGATTC
GCAGCGCATCGCCTTCTATCGCCTTCTTGACGAGTTCTTCTGAGCGGGACTCTGGGGTTCGAAATGACCG
ACCAAGCGACGCCCAACCTGCCATCACGAGATTTCGATTCCACCGCCGCCTTCTATGAAAGGTTGGGCTT
CGGAATCGTTTTCCGGGACGCCGGCTGGATGATCCTCCAGCGCGGGGATCTCATGCTGGAGTTCTTCGCC
CACCCCAACTTGTTTATTGCAGCTTATAATGGTTACAAATAAAGCAATAGCATCACAAATTTCACAAATA
AAGCATTTTTTTCACTGCATTCTAGTTGTGGTTTGTCCAAACTCATCAATGTATCTTATCATGTCTGTAT
ACCGTCGACCTCTAGCTAGAGCTTGGCGTAATCATGGTCATAGCTGTTTCCTGTGTGAAATTGTTATCCG
CTCACAATTCCACACAACATACGAGCCGGAAGCATAAAGTGTAAAGCCTGGGGTGCCTAATGAGTGAGCT
AACTCACATTAATTGCGTTGCGCTCACTGCCCGCTTTCCAGTCGGGAAACCTGTCGTGCCAGCTGCATTA
ATGAATCGGCCAACGCGCGGGGAGAGGCGGTTTGCGTATTGGGCGCTCTTCCGCTTCCTCGCTCACTGAC
TCGCTGCGCTCGGTCGTTCGGCTGCGGCGAGCGGTATCAGCTCACTCAAAGGCGGTAATACGGTTATCCA
CAGAATCAGGGGATAACGCAGGAAAGAACATGTGAGCAAAAGGCCAGCAAAAGGCCAGGAACCGTAAAAA
GGCCGCGTTGCTGGCGTTTTTCCATAGGCTCCGCCCCCCTGACGAGCATCACAAAAATCGACGCTCAAGT
CAGAGGTGGCGAAACCCGACAGGACTATAAAGATACCAGGCGTTTCCCCCTGGAAGCTCCCTCGTGCGCT
CTCCTGTTCCGACCCTGCCGCTTACCGGATACCTGTCCGCCTTTCTCCCTTCGGGAAGCGTGGCGCTTTC
TCATAGCTCACGCTGTAGGTATCTCAGTTCGGTGTAGGTCGTTCGCTCCAAGCTGGGCTGTGTGCACGAA
CCCCCCGTTCAGCCCGACCGCTGCGCCTTATCCGGTAACTATCGTCTTGAGTCCAACCCGGTAAGACACG
ACTTATCGCCACTGGCAGCAGCCACTGGTAACAGGATTAGCAGAGCGAGGTATGTAGGCGGTGCTACAGA
GTTCTTGAAGTGGTGGCCTAACTACGGCTACACTAGAAGAACAGTATTTGGTATCTGCGCTCTGCTGAAG
CCAGTTACCTTCGGAAAAAGAGTTGGTAGCTCTTGATCCGGCAAACAAACCACCGCTGGTAGCGGTGGTT
TTTTTGTTTGCAAGCAGCAGATTACGCGCAGAAAAAAAGGATCTCAAGAAGATCCTTTGATCTTTTCTAC
GGGGTCTGACGCTCAGTGGAACGAAAACTCACGTTAAGGGATTTTGGTCATGAGATTATCAAAAAGGATC
TTCACCTAGATCCTTTTAAATTAAAAATGAAGTTTTAAATCAATCTAAAGTATATATGAGTAAACTTGGT
CTGACAGTTACCAATGCTTAATCAGTGAGGCACCTATCTCAGCGATCTGTCTATTTCGTTCATCCATAGT
TGCCTGACTCCCCGTCGTGTAGATAACTACGATACGGGAGGGCTTACCATCTGGCCCCAGTGCTGCAATG
ATACCGCGAGACCCACGCTCACCGGCTCCAGATTTATCAGCAATAAACCAGCCAGCCGGAAGGGCCGAGC
GCAGAAGTGGTCCTGCAACTTTATCCGCCTCCATCCAGTCTATTAATTGTTGCCGGGAAGCTAGAGTAAG
TAGTTCGCCAGTTAATAGTTTGCGCAACGTTGTTGCCATTGCTACAGGCATCGTGGTGTCACGCTCGTCG
TTTGGTATGGCTTCATTCAGCTCCGGTTCCCAACGATCAAGGCGAGTTACATGATCCCCCATGTTGTGCA
AAAAAGCGGTTAGCTCCTTCGGTCCTCCGATCGTTGTCAGAAGTAAGTTGGCCGCAGTGTTATCACTCAT
GGTTATGGCAGCACTGCATAATTCTCTTACTGTCATGCCATCCGTAAGATGCTTTTCTGTGACTGGTGAG
TACTCAACCAAGTCATTCTGAGAATAGTGTATGCGGCGACCGAGTTGCTCTTGCCCGGCGTCAATACGGG
ATAATACCGCGCCACATAGCAGAACTTTAAAAGTGCTCATCATTGGAAAACGTTCTTCGGGGCGAAAACT
CTCAAGGATCTTACCGCTGTTGAGATCCAGTTCAATGTAACCCACTCGTGCACCCAACTGATCTTCAGCA
TCTTTTACTTTCACCAGCGTTTCTGGGTGAGCAAAAACAGGAAGGCAAAATGCCGCAAAAAAGGGAATAA
GGGCGACACGGAAATGTTGAATACTCATACTCTTCCTTTTTCAATATTATTGAAGCATTTATCAGGGTTA
TTGTCTCATGAGCGGATACATATTTGAATGTATTTAGAAAAATAAACAAATAGGGGTTCCGCGCACATTT
CCCCGAAAAGTGCCACCTGACGTC
Features (pLannotate 1.2.2; 22 found; start..end, strand, type, name):
     28..80      -  misc_feature   bom (fragment): basis of mobility region from pBR322
    235..614     +  enhancer       CMV enhancer: human cytomegalovirus immediate early enhancer
    615..818     +  promoter       CMV promoter: human cytomegalovirus (CMV) immediate early promoter
    814..847     +  LTR            5' LTR (truncated) (fragment): truncated 5' long terminal repeat (LTR) from HIV-1
    863..881     +  promoter       T7 promoter: promoter for bacteriophage T7 RNA polymerase
    907..1047    +  CDS            Prkaca (fragment): KAPCA_MOUSE - Also known as Pkaca. Experimental evidence at protein level: Swiss-Prot protein existence level 1. [Isoform 2]: Phosphorylates and activates ABL1 in sperm flagellum to promote spermatozoa capacitation. From Mus musculus (Mouse).
   1082..1797    +  CDS            mVenus (fragment): Venus YFP with monomerizing A206K mutation (Nagai et al., 2002; Kremers et al., 2006) mammalian codon-optimized
   1834..1852    -  promoter       SP6 promoter: promoter for bacteriophage SP6 RNA polymerase
   1878..2102    +  polyA_signal   bGH poly(A) signal: bovine growth hormone polyadenylation signal
   2106..2127    +  promoter       SV40 promoter (fragment): SV40 enhancer and early promoter
   2148..2576    +  rep_origin     f1 ori (sequence partly withheld): f1 bacteriophage origin of replication; arrow indicates direction of (+) strand synthesis
   2590..2919    +  promoter       SV40 promoter: SV40 enhancer and early promoter
   2986..3777    +  CDS            neo: KKA2_KLEPN - Also known as kan, nptII. Experimental evidence at protein level: Swiss-Prot protein existence level 1. Resistance to kanamycin, neomycin, paromomycin, ribostamycin, butirosin and gentamicin B. From Klebsiella pneumoniae.
   3801..3959    +  CDS            ble (fragment): BLE_KLEPN - Experimental evidence at protein level: Swiss-Prot protein existence level 1. Binding protein with a strong affinity to the bleomycin family of antibiotics. Binds to CL990; an antimitotic-antibiotic compound. From Klebsiella pneumoniae.
   3954..4075    +  polyA_signal   SV40 poly(A) signal: SV40 polyadenylation signal
   4148..4164    -  protein_bind   lac operator: The lac repressor binds to the lac operator to inhibit transcription in E. coli. This inhibition can be relieved by adding lactose or isopropyl-β-D-thiogalactopyranoside (IPTG). lac repressor encoded by lacI
   4172..4202    -  promoter       lac promoter: promoter for the E. coli lac operon
   4217..4238    -  protein_bind   CAP binding site: CAP binding activates transcription in the presence of cAMP. E. coli catabolite activator protein
   4251..4343    -  CDS            lacI (fragment): lac repressor; lacI; The lac repressor binds to the lac operator to inhibit transcription in E. coli. This inhibition can be relieved by adding lactose or isopropyl-β-D-thiogalactopyranoside (IPTG).
   4526..5114    -  rep_origin     ori: high-copy-number ColE1/pMB1/pBR322/pUC origin of replication
   5285..6145    -  CDS            AmpR: β-lactamase; bla; confers resistance to ampicillin, carbenicillin, and related antibiotics
   6146..6250    -  promoter       AmpR promoter: bla
