[The description below was written by a language model from this plasmid's Addgene catalogue record and pLannotate feature annotations shown in this document.]
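Description:
pCDNA3_PKA-CαN (K22,24A)-mVenus is a mammalian expression plasmid built on the pcDNA3 backbone, with a sequenced length of about 6.3 kb. It is propagated in E. coli as a high-copy plasmid through a ColE1/pUC-type origin and selected with ampicillin via the β-lactamase gene and its own promoter. The backbone also carries an f1 phage origin and a neomycin phosphotransferase cassette driven by the SV40 early promoter and terminated by an SV40 polyadenylation signal, which could allow G418 selection of stably transfected mammalian cells. Short annotated fragments (bom, lac promoter/operator, lacI, ble, a small HIV-1 LTR-like match next to the CMV promoter) appear to be backbone remnants or incidental matches rather than functional parts of the design.

The payload is a fusion protein expressed from the human cytomegalovirus immediate early enhancer and promoter and terminated by the bovine growth hormone poly(A) signal. It consists of the N-terminal 47 residues of mouse PKA catalytic subunit α (Prkaca), with lysines 22 and 24 changed to alanine, followed by monomeric Venus, a yellow fluorescent protein carrying the A206K monomerizing mutation, at the C terminus. T7 and SP6 promoters flank the insert, as is standard in pcDNA3, and can serve for in vitro transcription or sequencing.

The associated publication concerns whether myristoylation alone suffices for PKA catalytic subunits to associate with the plasma membrane in neurons. In that context, the construct plausibly serves as a fluorescent reporter for imaging the localization of the isolated N-terminal segment and for testing the contribution of these two lysines, although the record does not state the rationale for the mutations.
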