Addgene plasmid #168484: pCDNA3_PKA-CαN (K22,24A)-mVenus
Purpose: Mammalian expression of the K22,24A mutant of the N-terminal 47 residues of mouse PKA catalytic subunit α C-terminally tagged by monomeric Venus.
Depositing lab: Haining Zhong. Depositing organization: Oregon Health & Science University. Publication: Myristoylation alone is sufficient for PKA catalytic subunits to associate with the plasma membrane to regulate neuronal functions. Xiong WH, Qin M, Zhong H. Proc Natl Acad Sci U S A. 2021 Apr 13;118(15). pii: 2021658118. doi: 10.1073/pnas.2021658118. PubMed 33876760.
Backbone
  Vector backbone: pcDNA3
  Backbone size w/o insert (bp): 5400
  Vector type: Mammalian Expression
Growth in bacteria
  Bacterial resistance: Ampicillin, 100 μg/mL
  Growth temperature: 37°C
  Growth strain: DH5alpha
  Copy number: High Copy
Gene/Insert
  Gene/Insert name: the K22,24A mutant of the N-terminal 47 residues of mouse PKA catalytic subunit α C-terminally tagged by monomeric Venus
Resource information
  A portion of this plasmid was derived from a plasmid made by: G. Stan McKnight, University of Washington
Terms and licenses: Academic/Nonprofit Terms; Industry Terms: Not Available to Industry
How to cite: pCDNA3_PKA-CαN (K22,24A)-mVenus was a gift from Haining Zhong (Addgene plasmid # 168484 ; http://n2t.net/addgene:168484 ; RRID:Addgene_168484)
